Addgene plasmid #116371: pHAGE-ESR1-V534E
Purpose: Lentiviral expression of ESR1 V534E
Depositing lab: Gordon Mills & Kenneth Scott. Publication: Systematic Functional Annotation of Somatic Mutations in Cancer. Ng PK, Li J, Jeong KJ, Shao S, Chen H, Tsang YH, Sengupta S, Wang Z, Bhavana VH, Tran R, Soewito S, Minussi DC, Moreno D, Kong K, Dogruluk T, Lu H, Gao J, Tokheim C, Zhou DC, Johnson AM, Zeng J, Ip CKM, Ju Z, Wester M, Yu S, Li Y, Vellano CP, Schultz N, Karchin R, Ding L, Lu Y, Cheung LWT, Chen K, Shaw KR, Meric-Bernstam F, Scott KL, Yi S, Sahni N, Liang H, Mills GB. Cancer Cell. 2018 Mar 12;33(3):450-462.e10. doi: 10.1016/j.ccell.2018.01.021. PubMed 29533785.
Backbone
  Vector backbone: pHAGE
  Vector type: Lentiviral
Growth in bacteria
  Bacterial resistance: Ampicillin, 100 μg/mL
  Growth temperature: 37°C
  Growth strain: Stbl3
  Copy number: High Copy
Gene/Insert
  Gene/Insert name: ESR1
  Species: H. sapiens (human)
  Mutation: V534E
  Entrez Gene: ESR1 (a.k.a. ER, ESR, ESRA, ESTRR, Era, NR3A1)
  Cloning method: Gateway Cloning
Terms and licenses: Academic/Nonprofit Terms; Industry Terms: Not Available to Industry
How to cite: pHAGE-ESR1-V534E was a gift from Gordon Mills & Kenneth Scott (Addgene plasmid # 116371)
