[The description below was written by a language model from this plasmid's Addgene catalogue record and pLannotate feature annotations shown in this document.]
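Description:
pHAGE-ESR1-V534E is an HIV-1-based lentiviral expression plasmid built on the pHAGE backbone, carrying the human estrogen receptor alpha gene (ESR1) with the V534E substitution. It is propagated in E. coli through a high-copy ColE1/pUC-type origin with ampicillin selection (AmpR/β-lactamase). The viral portion contains a truncated 5' LTR, the Ψ packaging signal with an adjoining gag fragment, the Rev response element for Rev-dependent nuclear export of the genomic RNA, the cPPT/CTS element, and a ΔU3 self-inactivating 3' LTR. The viral genes themselves are present only as fragments, so packaging functions have to be supplied in trans.

Between the LTRs, the constitutive human EF-1α promoter drives the ESR1 open reading frame, which was introduced by Gateway cloning and is flanked by attB1 and attB2 sites. The automated annotation labels parts of the insert as a sheep ESR1 homologue and as an ERT2 fragment. These labels most likely reflect similarity matches to the receptor and its ligand-binding domain, where residue 534 lies, rather than separate elements. A V5 epitope tag sequence sits just downstream of attB2, although the record does not state whether the insert reads through into it. An EMCV IRES followed by EGFP allows the same transcript to express a fluorescent marker for identifying transduced cells, and a WPRE enhances transcript expression. No mammalian drug-resistance marker is annotated. The construct belongs to a collection made for systematic functional annotation of somatic cancer mutations, and it serves for stable expression of this ESR1 variant in mammalian cells.
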