Features (pLannotate 1.2.2; 28 found; start..end, strand, type, name):
    377..634     +  LTR            5' LTR (truncated): truncated 5' long terminal repeat (LTR) from HIV-1
    681..806     +  misc_feature   HIV-1 Ψ: packaging signal of human immunodeficiency virus type 1
    790..1128    +  CDS            HIV-1 gag (fragment): gag protein from human immunodeficiency virus 1; gag
   1303..1536    +  misc_feature   RRE: The Rev response element (RRE) of HIV-1 allows for Rev-dependent mRNA export from the nucleus to the cytoplasm.
   1913..2013    +  CDS            Rev (fragment): human immunodeficiency virus 1 (HIV-1) Rev protein; rev; enhances nuclear export of unspliced and incompletely spliced viral mRNAs
   2058..2175    +  misc_feature   cPPT/CTS: central polypurine tract and central termination sequence of HIV-1
   2223..3401    +  promoter       EF-1α promoter: strong constitutive promoter for human elongation factor EF-1α
   3421..3445    +  protein_bind   attB1: mutant version of attB; recombination site for the Gateway® BP reaction BP Clonase™
   3856..4188    +  CDS            ESR1: ESR1_SHEEP - Also known as ESR, NR3A1. Experimental evidence at transcript level: Swiss-Prot protein existence level 2. Nuclear hormone receptor. The steroid hormones and their receptors are involved in the regulation of eukaryotic gene expression and affect cellular proliferation and differentiation in target tissues. Ligand-dependent nuclear transactivation involves either direct homodimer binding to a palindromic estrogen response element (ERE) sequence or association with other DNA-binding transcription factors, such as AP-1/c-Jun, c-Fos, ATF-2, Sp1 and Sp3, to mediate ERE- independent sig
   4297..5231    +  CDS            ERT2 (fragment): mutated ligand-binding domain of the human estrogen receptor (Feil et al., 1997)
   5240..5264    -  protein_bind   attB2: mutant version of attB; recombination site for the Gateway® BP reaction BP Clonase™
   5317..5358    +  CDS            V5 tag: epitope tag from simian virus 5
   5484..5946    +  misc_feature   IRES: internal ribosome entry site (IRES) of the encephalomyocarditis virus (EMCV)
   5960..6679    +  CDS            EGFP: the original enhanced GFP (Yang et al., 1996) mammalian codon-optimized
   6693..7281    +  misc_feature   WPRE: woodchuck hepatitis virus posttranscriptional regulatory element
   7289..7354    +  CDS            nef (fragment): NEF_HV1Z2 - Experimental evidence at protein level: Swiss-Prot protein existence level 1. Extracellular Nef protein targets CD4(+) T-lymphocytes for apoptosis by interacting with CXCR4 surface receptors. From Human immunodeficiency virus type 1 group M subtype D (isolate Z2/CDC-Z34) (HIV-1).
   7356..7589    +  LTR            3' LTR (ΔU3): self-inactivating 3' long terminal repeat (LTR) from HIV-1
   7794..7898    +  promoter       AmpR promoter: bla
   7899..8759    +  CDS            AmpR: β-lactamase; bla; confers resistance to ampicillin, carbenicillin, and related antibiotics
   8930..9518    +  rep_origin     ori: high-copy-number ColE1/pMB1/pBR322/pUC origin of replication
   9701..9755    +  CDS            lacI (fragment): lac repressor; lacI; The lac repressor binds to the lac operator to inhibit transcription in E. coli. This inhibition can be relieved by adding lactose or isopropyl-β-D-thiogalactopyranoside (IPTG).
   9761..9854    +  rep_origin     SV40 ori (fragment): SV40 origin of replication
   9879..9916    +  CDS            lacI (fragment): lac repressor; lacI; The lac repressor binds to the lac operator to inhibit transcription in E. coli. This inhibition can be relieved by adding lactose or isopropyl-β-D-thiogalactopyranoside (IPTG).
   9929..9950    +  protein_bind   CAP binding site: CAP binding activates transcription in the presence of cAMP. E. coli catabolite activator protein
   9965..9995    +  promoter       lac promoter: promoter for the E. coli lac operon
  10003..10019   +  protein_bind   lac operator: The lac repressor binds to the lac operator to inhibit transcription in E. coli. This inhibition can be relieved by adding lactose or isopropyl-β-D-thiogalactopyranoside (IPTG). lac repressor encoded by lacI
  10053..10136   +  polyA_signal   SV40 poly(A) signal (fragment): SV40 polyadenylation signal
  10303..329     +  CDS            nef (fragment) (across the origin): NEF_HV1BR - Experimental evidence at protein level: Swiss-Prot protein existence level 1. Extracellular Nef protein targets CD4(+) T-lymphocytes for apoptosis by interacting with CXCR4 surface receptors (PubMed:14990729). From Human immunodeficiency virus type 1 group M subtype B (isolate BRU/LAI) (HIV-1).
>Addgene plasmid #116371 | pHAGE-ESR1-V534E | addgene full sequence | sequence record 252612 | Addgene NGS Result
TGGAAGGGCTAATTCACTCCCAAAGAAGACAAGATATCCTTGATCTGTGGATCTACCACACACAAGGCTA
CTTCCCTGATTAGCAGAACTACACACCAGGGCCAGGGGTCAGATATCCACTGACCTTTGGATGGTGCTAC
AAGCTAGTACCAGTTGAGCCAGATAAGGTAGAAGAGGCCAATAAAGGAGAGAACACCAGCTTGTTACACC
CTGTGAGCCTGCATGGGATGGATGACCCGGAGAGAGAAGTGTTAGAGTGGAGGTTTGACAGCCGCCTAGC
ATTTCATCACGTGGCCCGAGAGCTGCATCCGGAGTACTTCAAGAACTGCTGATATCGAGCTTGCTACAAG
GGACTTTCCGCTGGGGACTTTCCAGGGAGGCGTGGCCTGGGCGGGACTGGGGAGTGGCGAGCCCTCAGAT
CCTGCATATAAGCAGCTGCTTTTTGCCTGTACTGGGTCTCTCTGGTTAGACCAGATCTGAGCCTGGGAGC
TCTCTGGCTAACTAGGGAACCCACTGCTTAAGCCTCAATAAAGCTTGCCTTGAGTGCTTCAAGTAGTGTG
TGCCCGTCTGTTGTGTGACTCTGGTAACTAGAGATCCCTCAGACCCTTTTAGTCAGTGTGGAAAATCTCT
AGCAGTGGCGCCCGAACAGGGACTTGAAAGCGAAAGGGAAACCAGAGGAGCTCTCTCGACGCAGGACTCG
GCTTGCTGAAGCGCGCACGGCAAGAGGCGAGGGGCGGCGACTGGTGAGTACGCCAAAAATTTTGACTAGC
GGAGGCTAGAAGGAGAGAGATGGGTGCGAGAGCGTCAGTATTAAGCGGGGGAGAATTAGATCGCGATGGG
AAAAAATTCGGTTAAGGCCAGGGGGAAAGAAAAAATATAAATTAAAACATATAGTATGGGCAAGCAGGGA
GCTAGAACGATTCGCAGTTAATCCTGGCCTGTTAGAAACATCAGAAGGCTGTAGACAAATACTGGGACAG
CTACAACCATCCCTTCAGACAGGATCAGAAGAACTTAGATCATTATATAATACAGTAGCAACCCTCTATT
GTGTGCATCAAAGGATAGAGATAAAAGACACCAAGGAAGCTTTAGACAAGATAGAGGAAGAGCAAAACAA
AAGTAAGACCACCGCACAGCAAGCGGCCGGCCGCTGATCTTCAGACCTGGAGGAGGAGATATGAGGGACA
ATTGGAGAAGTGAATTATATAAATATAAAGTAGTAAAAATTGAACCATTAGGAGTAGCACCCACCAAGGC
AAAGAGAAGAGTGGTGCAGAGAGAAAAAAGAGCAGTGGGAATAGGAGCTTTGTTCCTTGGGTTCTTGGGA
GCAGCAGGAAGCACTATGGGCGCAGCGTCAATGACGCTGACGGTACAGGCCAGACAATTATTGTCTGGTA
TAGTGCAGCAGCAGAACAATTTGCTGAGGGCTATTGAGGCGCAACAGCATCTGTTGCAACTCACAGTCTG
GGGCATCAAGCAGCTCCAGGCAAGAATCCTGGCTGTGGAAAGATACCTAAAGGATCAACAGCTCCTGGGG
ATTTGGGGTTGCTCTGGAAAACTCATTTGCACCACTGCTGTGCCTTGGAATGCTAGTTGGAGTAATAAAT
CTCTGGAACAGATTTGGAATCACACGACCTGGATGGAGTGGGACAGAGAAATTAACAATTACACAAGCTT
AATACACTCCTTAATTGAAGAATCGCAAAACCAGCAAGAAAAGAATGAACAAGAATTATTGGAATTAGAT
AAATGGGCAAGTTTGTGGAATTGGTTTAACATAACAAATTGGCTGTGGTATATAAAATTATTCATAATGA
TAGTAGGAGGCTTGGTAGGTTTAAGAATAGTTTTTGCTGTACTTTCTATAGTGAATAGAGTTAGGCAGGG
ATATTCACCATTATCGTTTCAGACCCACCTCCCAACCCCGAGGGGACCCGACAGGCCCGAAGGAATAGAA
GAAGAAGGTGGAGAGAGAGACAGAGACAGATCCATTCGATTAGTGAACGGATCTCGACGGTATCGCCGAA
TTCACAAATGGCAGTATTCATCCACAATTTTAAAAGAAAAGGGGGGATTGGGGGGTACAGTGCAGGGGAA
AGAATAGTAGACATAATAGCAACAGACATACAAACTAAAGAATTACAAAAACAAATTACAAAAATTCAAA
ATTTTCGGGTTTATTACAGGGACAGCAGAGATCCAGTTTGGACTAGTCGTGAGGCTCCGGTGCCCGTCAG
TGGGCAGAGCGCACATCGCCCACAGTCCCCGAGAAGTTGGGGGGAGGGGTCGGCAATTGAACCGGTGCCT
AGAGAAGGTGGCGCGGGGTAAACTGGGAAAGTGATGTCGTGTACTGGCTCCGCCTTTTTCCCGAGGGTGG
GGGAGAACCGTATATAAGTGCAGTAGTCGCCGTGAACGTTCTTTTTCGCAACGGGTTTGCCGCCAGAACA
CAGGTAAGTGCCGTGTGTGGTTCCCGCGGGCCTGGCCTCTTTACGGGTTATGGCCCTTGCGTGCCTTGAA
TTACTTCCACCTGGCTGCAGTACGTGATTCTTGATCCCGAGCTTCGGGTTGGAAGTGGGTGGGAGAGTTC
GAGGCCTTGCGCTTAAGGAGCCCCTTCGCCTCGTGCTTGAGTTGAGGCCTGGCCTGGGCGCTGGGGCCGC
CGCGTGCGAATCTGGTGGCACCTTCGCGCCTGTCTCGCTGCTTTCGATAAGTCTCTAGCCATTTAAAATT
TTTGATGACCTGCTGCGACGCTTTTTTTCTGGCAAGATAGTCTTGTAAATGCGGGCCAAGATCTGCACAC
TGGTATTTCGGTTTTTGGGGCCGCGGGCGGCGACGGGGCCCGTGCGTCCCAGCGCACATGTTCGGCGAGG
CGGGGCCTGCGAGCGCGGCCACCGAGAATCGGACGGGGGTAGTCTCAAGCTGGCCGGCCTGCTCTGGTGC
CTGGCCTCGCGCCGCCGTGTATCGCCCCGCCCTGGGCGGCAAGGCTGGCCCGGTCGGCACCAGTTGCGTG
AGCGGAAAGATGGCCGCTTCCCGGCCCTGCTGCAGGGAGCTCAAAATGGAGGACGCGGCGCTCGGGAGAG
CGGGCGGGTGAGTCACCCACACAAAGGAAAAGGGCCTTTCCGTCCTCAGCCGTCGCTTCATGTGACTCCA
CGGAGTACCGGGCGCCGTCCAGGCACCTCGATTAGTTCTCGAGCTTTTGGAGTACGTCGTCTTTAGGTTG
GGGGGAGGGGTTTTATGCGATGGAGTTTCCCCACACTGAGTGGGTGGAGACTGAAGTTAGGCCAGCTTGG
CACTTGATGTAATTCTCCTTGGAATTTGCCCTTTTTGAGTTTGGATCTTGGTTCATTCTCAAGCCTCAGA
CAGTGGTTCAAAGTTTTTTTCTTCCATTTCAGGTGTCGTGAAGCGGCCCTGCAGATATCAACAAGTTTGT
ACAAAAAAGCAGGCTTCACCATGACCATGACCCTCCACACCAAAGCATCTGGGATGGCCCTACTGCATCA
GATCCAAGGGAACGAGCTGGAGCCCCTGAACCGTCCGCAGCTCAAGATCCCCCTGGAGCGGCCCCTGGGC
GAGGTGTACCTGGACAGCAGCAAGCCCGCCGTGTACAACTACCCCGAGGGCGCCGCCTACGAGTTCAACG
CCGCGGCCGCCGCCAACGCGCAGGTCTACGGTCAGACCGGCCTCCCCTACGGCCCCGGGTCTGAGGCTGC
GGCGTTCGGCTCCAACAGCCTGGGGGGTTTCCCCCCACTCAACAGCGTGTCTCCGAGCCCGCTGATGCTA
CTGCACCCGCCGCCGCAGCTGTCGCCTTTCCTGCAGCCCCACGGCCAGCAGGTGCCCTACTACCTGGAGA
ACGAGCCCAGCGGCTACACGGTGCGCGAGGCCGGCCCGCCGGCATTCTACAGGCCAAATTCAGATAATCG
ACGCCAGGGTGGCAGAGAAAGATTGGCCAGTACCAATGACAAGGGAAGTATGGCTATGGAATCTGCCAAG
GAGACTCGCTACTGTGCAGTGTGCAATGACTATGCTTCAGGCTACCATTATGGAGTCTGGTCCTGTGAGG
GCTGCAAGGCCTTCTTCAAGAGAAGTATTCAAGGACATAACGACTATATGTGTCCAGCCACCAACCAGTG
CACCATTGATAAAAACAGGAGGAAGAGCTGCCAGGCCTGCCGGCTCCGCAAATGCTACGAAGTGGGAATG
ATGAAAGGTGGGATACGAAAAGACCGAAGAGGAGGGAGAATGTTGAAACACAAGCGCCAGAGAGATGATG
GGGAGGGCAGGGGTGAAGTGGGGTCTGCTGGAGACATGAGAGCTGCCAACCTTTGGCCAAGCCCGCTCAT
GATCAAACGCTCTAAGAAGAACAGCCTGGCCTTGTCCCTGACGGCCGACCAGATGGTCAGTGCCTTGTTG
GATGCTGAGCCCCCCATACTCTATTCCGAGTATGATCCTACCAGACCCTTCAGTGAAGCTTCGATGATGG
GCTTACTGACCAACCTGGCAGACAGGGAGCTGGTTCACATGATCAACTGGGCGAAGAGGGTGCCAGGCTT
TGTGGATTTGACCCTCCATGATCAGGTCCACCTTCTAGAATGTGCCTGGCTAGAGATCCTGATGATTGGT
CTCGTCTGGCGCTCCATGGAGCACCCAGGGAAGCTACTGTTTGCTCCTAACTTGCTCTTGGACAGGAACC
AGGGAAAATGTGTAGAGGGCATGGTGGAGATCTTCGACATGCTGCTGGCTACATCATCTCGGTTCCGCAT
GATGAATCTGCAGGGAGAGGAGTTTGTGTGCCTCAAATCTATTATTTTGCTTAATTCTGGAGTGTACACA
TTTCTGTCCAGCACCCTGAAGTCTCTGGAAGAGAAGGACCATATCCACCGAGTCCTGGACAAGATCACAG
ACACTTTGATCCACCTGATGGCCAAGGCAGGCCTGACCCTGCAGCAGCAGCACCAGCGGCTGGCCCAGCT
CCTCCTCATCCTCTCCCACATCAGGCACATGAGTAACAAAGGCATGGAGCATCTGTACAGCATGAAGTGC
AAGAACGTGGAGCCCCTCTATGACCTGCTGCTGGAGATGCTGGACGCCCACCGCCTACATGCGCCCACTA
GCCGTGGAGGGGCATCCGTGGAGGAGACGGACCAAAGCCACTTGGCCACTGCGGGCTCTACTTCATCGCA
TTCCTTGCAAAAGTATTACATCACGGGGGAGGCAGAGGGTTTCCCTGCCACGGTCTGAGACCCAGCTTTC
TTGTACAAAGTGGTTGATATCCAGCACAGTGGCGGCCGCTCGAGTCTAGAGGGCCCGCGGTTCGAAGGTA
AGCCTATCCCTAACCCTCTCCTCGGTCTCGATTCTACGCGTACCGGTTAGTAATGAGATCCCTCCCCCCC
CCCTAACGTTACTGGCCGAAGCCGCTTGGAATAAGGCCGGTGTGCGTTTGTCTATATGTTATTTTCCACC
ATATTGCCGTCTTTTGGCAATGTGAGGGCCCGGAAACCTGGCCCTGTCTTCTTGACGAGCATTCCTAGGG
GTCTTTCCCCTCTCGCCAAAGGAATGCAAGGTCTGTTGAATGTCGTGAAGGAAGCAGTTCCTCTGGAAGC
TTCTTGAAGACAAACAACGTCTGTAGCGACCCTTTGCAGGCAGCGGAACCCCCCACCTGGCGACAGGTGC
CTCTGCGGCCAAAAGCCACGTGTATAAGATACACCTGCAAAGGCGGCACAACCCCAGTGCCACGTTGTGA
GTTGGATAGTTGTGGAAAGAGTCAAATGGCTCTCCTCAAGCGTATTCAACAAGGGGCTGAAGGATGCCCA
GAAGGTACCCCATTGTATGGGATCTGATCTGGGGCCTCGGTGCACATGCTTTACATGTGTTTAGTCGAGG
TTAAAAAAACGTCTAGGCCCCCCGAACCACGGGGACGTGGTTTTCCTTTGAAAAACACGATGATAATATG
GCCACACATATGGTGAGCAAGGGCGAGGAGCTGTTCACCGGGGTGGTGCCCATCCTGGTCGAGCTGGACG
GCGACGTAAACGGCCACAAGTTCAGCGTGTCCGGCGAGGGCGAGGGCGATGCCACCTACGGCAAGCTGAC
CCTGAAGTTCATCTGCACCACCGGCAAGCTGCCCGTGCCCTGGCCCACCCTCGTGACCACCCTGACCTAC
GGCGTGCAGTGCTTCAGCCGCTACCCCGACCACATGAAGCAGCACGACTTCTTCAAGTCCGCCATGCCCG
AAGGCTACGTCCAGGAGCGCACCATCTTCTTCAAGGACGACGGCAACTACAAGACCCGCGCCGAGGTGAA
GTTCGAGGGCGACACCCTGGTGAACCGCATCGAGCTGAAGGGCATCGACTTCAAGGAGGACGGCAACATC
CTGGGGCACAAGCTGGAGTACAACTACAACAGCCACAACGTCTATATCATGGCCGACAAGCAGAAGAACG
GCATCAAGGTGAACTTCAAGATCCGCCACAACATCGAGGACGGCAGCGTGCAGCTCGCCGACCACTACCA
GCAGAACACCCCCATCGGCGACGGCCCCGTGCTGCTGCCCGACAACCACTACCTGAGCACCCAGTCCGCC
CTGAGCAAAGACCCCAACGAGAAGCGCGATCACATGGTCCTGCTGGAGTTCGTGACCGCCGCCGGGATCA
CTCTCGGCATGGACGAGCTGTACAAGTAAATCGATAGATCCTAATCAACCTCTGGATTACAAAATTTGTG
AAAGATTGACTGGTATTCTTAACTATGTTGCTCCTTTTACGCTATGTGGATACGCTGCTTTAATGCCTTT
GTATCATGCTATTGCTTCCCGTATGGCTTTCATTTTCTCCTCCTTGTATAAATCCTGGTTGCTGTCTCTT
TATGAGGAGTTGTGGCCCGTTGTCAGGCAACGTGGCGTGGTGTGCACTGTGTTTGCTGACGCAACCCCCA
CTGGTTGGGGCATTGCCACCACCTGTCAGCTCCTTTCCGGGACTTTCGCTTTCCCCCTCCCTATTGCCAC
GGCGGAACTCATCGCCGCCTGCCTTGCCCGCTGCTGGACAGGGGCTCGGCTGTTGGGCACTGACAATTCC
GTGGTGTTGTCGGGGAAATCATCGTCCTTTCCTTGGCTGCTCGCCTGTGTTGCCACCTGGATTCTGCGCG
GGACGTCCTTCTGCTACGTCCCTTCGGCCCTCAATCCAGCGGACCTTCCTTCCCGCGGCCTGCTGCCGGC
TCTGCGGCCTCTTCCGCGTCTTCGCCTTCGCCCTCAGACGAGTCGGATCTCCCTTTGGGCCGCCTCCCCG
CCTGAGATCCTTTAAGACCAATGACTTACAAGGCAGCTGTAGATCTTAGCCACTTTTTAAAAGAAAAGGG
GGGACTGGAAGGGCTAATTCACTCCCAACGAAGACAAGATCTGCTTTTTGCTTGTACTGGGTCTCTCTGG
TTAGACCAGATCTGAGCCTGGGAGCTCTCTGGCTAACTAGGGAACCCACTGCTTAAGCCTCAATAAAGCT
TGCCTTGAGTGCTTCAAGTAGTGTGTGCCCGTCTGTTGTGTGACTCTGGTAACTAGAGATCCCTCAGACC
CTTTTAGTCAGTGTGGAAAATCTCTAGCAGTAGTAGTTCATGTCATCTTATTATTCAGTATTTATAACTT
GCAAAGAAATGAATATCAGAGAGTGAGAGGCCCGGGTTAATTAAGGAAAGGGCTAGATCATTCTTGAAGA
CGAAAGGGCCTCGTGATACGCCTATTTTTATAGGTTAATGTCATGATAATAATGGTTTCTTAGACGTCAG
GTGGCACTTTTCGGGGAAATGTGCGCGGAACCCCTATTTGTTTATTTTTCTAAATACATTCAAATATGTA
TCCGCTCATGAGACAATAACCCTGATAAATGCTTCAATAATATTGAAAAAGGAAGAGTATGAGTATTCAA
CATTTCCGTGTCGCCCTTATTCCCTTTTTTGCGGCATTTTGCCTTCCTGTTTTTGCTCACCCAGAAACGC
TGGTGAAAGTAAAAGATGCTGAAGATCAGTTGGGTGCACGAGTGGGTTACATCGAACTGGATCTCAACAG
CGGTAAGATCCTTGAGAGTTTTCGCCCCGAAGAACGTTTTCCAATGATGAGCACTTTTAAAGTTCTGCTA
TGTGGCGCGGTATTATCCCGTGTTGACGCCGGGCAAGAGCAACTCGGTCGCCGCATACACTATTCTCAGA
ATGACTTGGTTGAGTACTCACCAGTCACAGAAAAGCATCTTACGGATGGCATGACAGTAAGAGAATTATG
CAGTGCTGCCATAACCATGAGTGATAACACTGCGGCCAACTTACTTCTGACAACGATCGGAGGACCGAAG
GAGCTAACCGCTTTTTTGCACAACATGGGGGATCATGTAACTCGCCTTGATCGTTGGGAACCGGAGCTGA
ATGAAGCCATACCAAACGACGAGCGTGACACCACGATGCCTGTAGCAATGGCAACAACGTTGCGCAAACT
ATTAACTGGCGAACTACTTACTCTAGCTTCCCGGCAACAATTAATAGACTGGATGGAGGCGGATAAAGTT
GCAGGACCACTTCTGCGCTCGGCCCTTCCGGCTGGCTGGTTTATTGCTGATAAATCTGGAGCCGGTGAGC
GTGGGTCTCGCGGTATCATTGCAGCACTGGGGCCAGATGGTAAGCCCTCCCGTATCGTAGTTATCTACAC
GACGGGGAGTCAGGCAACTATGGATGAACGAAATAGACAGATCGCTGAGATAGGTGCCTCACTGATTAAG
CATTGGTAACTGTCAGACCAAGTTTACTCATATATACTTTAGATTGATTTAAAACTTCATTTTTAATTTA
AAAGGATCTAGGTGAAGATCCTTTTTGATAATCTCATGACCAAAATCCCTTAACGTGAGTTTTCGTTCCA
CTGAGCGTCAGACCCCGTAGAAAAGATCAAAGGATCTTCTTGAGATCCTTTTTTTCTGCGCGTAATCTGC
TGCTTGCAAACAAAAAAACCACCGCTACCAGCGGTGGTTTGTTTGCCGGATCAAGAGCTACCAACTCTTT
TTCCGAAGGTAACTGGCTTCAGCAGAGCGCAGATACCAAATACTGTTCTTCTAGTGTAGCCGTAGTTAGG
CCACCACTTCAAGAACTCTGTAGCACCGCCTACATACCTCGCTCTGCTAATCCTGTTACCAGTGGCTGCT
GCCAGTGGCGATAAGTCGTGTCTTACCGGGTTGGACTCAAGACGATAGTTACCGGATAAGGCGCAGCGGT
CGGGCTGAACGGGGGGTTCGTGCACACAGCCCAGCTTGGAGCGAACGACCTACACCGAACTGAGATACCT
ACAGCGTGAGCTATGAGAAAGCGCCACGCTTCCCGAAGGGAGAAAGGCGGACAGGTATCCGGTAAGCGGC
AGGGTCGGAACAGGAGAGCGCACGAGGGAGCTTCCAGGGGGAAACGCCTGGTATCTTTATAGTCCTGTCG
GGTTTCGCCACCTCTGACTTGAGCGTCGATTTTTGTGATGCTCGTCAGGGGGGCGGAGCCTATGGAAAAA
CGCCAGCAACGCGGCCTTTTTACGGTTCCTGGCCTTTTGCTGGCCTTTTGCTCACATGTTCTTTCCTGCG
TTATCCCCTGATTCTGTGGATAACCGTATTACCGCCTTTGAGTGAGCTGATACCGCTCGCCGCAGCCGAA
CGACCGAGCGCAGCGAGTCAGTGAGCGAGGAAGCGGAAGAGCGCCCAATACGCAAACCGCCTCTCCCCGC
GCGTTGGCCGATTCATTAATGCAGCAAGCTCATGGCTGACTAATTTTTTTTATTTATGCAGAGGCCGAGG
CCGCCTCGGCCTCTGAGCTATTCCAGAAGTAGTGAGGAGGCTTTTTTGGAGGCCTAGGCTTTTGCAAAAA
GCTCCCCGTGGCACGACAGGTTTCCCGACTGGAAAGCGGGCAGTGAGCGCAACGCAATTAATGTGAGTTA
GCTCACTCATTAGGCACCCCAGGCTTTACACTTTATGCTTCCGGCTCGTATGTTGTGTGGAATTGTGAGC
GGATAACAATTTCACACAGGAAACAGCTATGACATGATTACGAATTTCACAAATAAAGCATTTTTTTCAC
TGCATTCTAGTTGTGGTTTGTCCAAACTCATCAATGTATCTTATCATGTCTGGATCAACTGGATAACTCA
AGCTAACCAAAATCATCCCAAACTTCCCACCCCATACCCTATTACCACTGCCAATTACCTGTGGTTTCAT
TTACTCTAAACCTGTGATTCCTCTGAATTATTTTCATTTTAAAGAAATTGTATTTGTTAAATATGTACTA
CAAACTTAGTAGT
