>Addgene plasmid #116371 | pHAGE-ESR1-V534E | depositor partial sequence | sequence record 219245 | insert
ATGACCATGACCCTCCACACCAAAGCATCTGGGATGGCCCTACTGCATCAGATCCAAGGGAACGAGCTGG
AGCCCCTGAACCGTCCGCAGCTCAAGATCCCCCTGGAGCGGCCCCTGGGCGAGGTGTACCTGGACAGCAG
CAAGCCCGCCGTGTACAACTACCCCGAGGGCGCCGCCTACGAGTTCAACGCCGCGGCCGCCGCCAACGCG
CAGGTCTACGGTCAGACCGGCCTCCCCTACGGCCCCGGGTCTGAGGCTGCGGCGTTCGGCTCCAACGGCC
TGGGGGGTTTCCCCCCACTCAACAGCGTGTCTCCGAGCCCGCTGATGCTACTGCACCCGCCGCCGCAGCT
GTCGCCTTTCCTGCAGCCCCACGGCCAGCAGGTGCCCTACTACCTGGAGAACGAGCCCAGCGGCTACACG
GTGCGCGAGGCCGGCCCGCCGGCATTCTACAGGCCAAATTCAGATAATCGACGCCAGGGTGGCAGAGAAA
GATTGGCCAGTACCAATGACAAGGGAAGTATGGCTATGGAATCTGCCAAGGAGACTCGCTACTGTGCAGT
GTGCAATGACTATGCTTCAGGCTACCATTATGGAGTCTGGTCCTGTGAGGGCTGCAAGGCCTTCTTCAAG
AGAAGTATTCAAGGACATAACGACTATATGTGTCCAGCCACCAACCAGTGCACCATTGATAAAAACAGGA
GGAAGAGCTGCCAGGCCTGCCGGCTCCGCAAATGCTACGAAGTGGGAATGATGAAAGGTGGGATACGAAA
AGACCGAAGAGGAGGGAGAATGTTGAAACACAAGCGCCAGAGAGATGATGGGGAGGGCAGGGGTGAAGTG
GGGTCTGCTGGAGACATGAGAGCTGCCAACCTTTGGCCAAGCCCGCTCATGATCAAACGCTCTAAGAAGA
ACAGCCTGGCCTTGTCCCTGACGGCCGACCAGATGGTCAGTGCCTTGTTGGATGCTGAGCCCCCCATACT
CTATTCCGAGTATGATCCTACCAGACCCTTCAGTGAAGCTTCGATGATGGGCTTACTGACCAACCTGGCA
GACAGGGAGCTGGTTCACATGATCAACTGGGCGAAGAGGGTGCCAGGCTTTGTGGATTTGACCCTCCATG
ATCAGGTCCACCTTCTAGAATGTGCCTGGCTAGAGATCCTGATGATTGGTCTCGTCTGGCGCTCCATGGA
GCACCCAGGGAAGCTACTGTTTGCTCCTAACTTGCTCTTGGACAGGAACCAGGGAAAATGTGTAGAGGGC
ATGGTGGAGATCTTCGACATGCTGCTGGCTACATCATCTCGGTTCCGCATGATGAATCTGCAGGGAGAGG
AGTTTGTGTGCCTCAAATCTATTATTTTGCTTAATTCTGGAGTGTACACATTTCTGTCCAGCACCCTGAA
GTCTCTGGAAGAGAAGGACCATATCCACCGAGTCCTGGACAAGATCACAGACACTTTGATCCACCTGATG
GCCAAGGCAGGCCTGACCCTGCAGCAGCAGCACCAGCGGCTGGCCCAGCTCCTCCTCATCCTCTCCCACA
TCAGGCACATGAGTAACAAAGGCATGGAGCATCTGTACAGCATGAAGTGCAAGAACGTGGAGCCCCTCTA
TGACCTGCTGCTGGAGATGCTGGACGCCCACCGCCTACATGCGCCCACTAGCCGTGGAGGGGCATCCGTG
GAGGAGACGGACCAAAGCCACTTGGCCACTGCGGGCTCTACTTCATCGCATTCCTTGCAAAAGTATTACA
TCACGGGGGAGGCAGAGGGTTTCCCTGCCACGGTCTGA
